>Addgene plasmid #49152 | mCh-Drp1 | addgene full sequence | sequence record 327830 | Addgene NGS Result
CATGCATTAGTTATTAATAGTAATCAATTACGGGGTCATTAGTTCATAGCCCATATATGGAGTTCCGCGT
TACATAACTTACGGTAAATGGCCCGCCTGGCTGACCGCCCAACGACCCCCGCCCATTGACGTCAATAATG
ACGTATGTTCCCATAGTAACGCCAATAGGGACTTTCCATTGACGTCAATGGGTGGAGTATTTACGGTAAA
CTGCCCACTTGGCAGTACATCAAGTGTATCATATGCCAAGTACGCCCCCTATTGACGTCAATGACGGTAA
ATGGCCCGCCTGGCATTATGCCCAGTACATGACCTTATGGGACTTTCCTACTTGGCAGTACATCTACGTA
TTAGTCATCGCTATTACCATGGTGATGCGGTTTTGGCAGTACATCAATGGGCGTGGATAGCGGTTTGACT
CACGGGGATTTCCAAGTCTCCACCCCATTGACGTCAATGGGAGTTTGTTTTGGCACCAAAATCAACGGGA
CTTTCCAAAATGTCGTAACAACTCCGCCCCATTGACGCAAATGGGCGGTAGGCGTGTACGGTGGGAGGTC
TATATAAGCAGAGCTGGTTTAGTGAACCGTCAGATCCGCTAGCGCTACCGGTCGCCACCATGGTGAGCAA
GGGCGAGGAGGATAACATGGCCATCATCAAGGAGTTCATGCGCTTCAAGGTGCACATGGAGGGCTCCGTG
AACGGCCACGAGTTCGAGATCGAGGGCGAGGGCGAGGGCCGCCCCTACGAGGGCACCCAGACCGCCAAGC
TGAAGGTGACCAAGGGTGGCCCCCTGCCCTTCGCCTGGGACATCCTGTCCCCTCAGTTCATGTACGGCTC
CAAGGCCTACGTGAAGCACCCCGCCGACATCCCCGACTACTTGAAGCTGTCCTTCCCCGAGGGCTTCAAG
TGGGAGCGCGTGATGAACTTCGAGGACGGCGGCGTGGTGACCGTGACCCAGGACTCCTCCCTGCAGGACG
GCGAGTTCATCTACAAGGTGAAGCTGCGCGGCACCAACTTCCCCTCCGACGGCCCCGTAATGCAGAAGAA
GACCATGGGCTGGGAGGCCTCCTCCGAGCGGATGTACCCCGAGGACGGCGCCCTGAAGGGCGAGATCAAG
CAGAGGCTGAAGCTGAAGGACGGCGGCCACTACGACGCTGAGGTCAAGACCACCTACAAGGCCAAGAAGC
CCGTGCAGCTGCCCGGCGCCTACAACGTCAACATCAAGTTGGACATCACCTCCCACAACGAGGACTACAC
CATCGTGGAACAGTACGAACGCGCCGAGGGCCGCCACTCCACCGGCGGCATGGACGAGCTGTACAAGTCC
GGACTCAGATCTCGAGTGATGGAGGCGCTAATTCCTGTCATAAACAAGCTCCAGGACGTCTTCAACACGG
TGGGCGCCGACATCATCCAGCTGCCTCAAATCGTCGTAGTGGGAACGCAGAGCAGCGGAAAGAGCTCCGT
GCTAGAAAGCCTGGTGGGGAGGGACCTGCTTCCCAGAGGTACTGGAATTGTCACCCGGAGACCTCTCATT
CTGCAACTGGTCCATGTTTCACAAGAAGATAAACGGAAAACAACAGGAGAAGAAAATGGAGTGGAAGCAG
AAGAATGGGGTAAATTTCTTCACACCAAAAATAAGCTTTACACGGATTTTGATGAAATTCGACAAGAAAT
TGAAAATGAAACAGAAAGAATTTCAGGAAATAATAAGGGAGTAAGCCCTGAACCAATTCATCTTAAGATT
TTTTCACCCAACGTTGTCAATTTGACACTTGTGGATTTGCCAGGAATGACCAAGGTGCCTGTAGGTGATC
AACCTAAGGATATTGAGCTTCAAATCAGAGAGCTCATTCTTCGGTTCATCAGTAATCCTAATTCCATTAT
CCTCGCTGTCACTGCTGCTAATACAGATATGGCAACATCAGAGGCACTTAAAATTTCAAGAGAGGTAGAT
CCAGATGGTCGCAGAACCCTAGCTGTAATCACTAAACTTGATCTCATGGATGCGGGTACTGATGCCATGG
ATGTATTGATGGGAAGGGTTATTCCAGTCAAACTTGGAATAATTGGAGTAGTTAACAGGAGCCAGCTAGA
TATTAACAACAAGAAGAGTGTAACTGATTCAATCCGTGATGAGTATGCTTTTCTTCAAAAGAAATATCCA
TCTCTGGCCAATAGAAATGGAACAAAGTATCTTGCTAGGACTCTAAACAGGTTACTGATGCATCACATCA
GAGATTGTTTACCAGAGTTGAAAACGAGAATAAATGTTCTAGCTGCTCAGTATCAGTCTCTTCTAAATAG
CTACGGTGAACCCGTGGATGATAAAAGTGCTACTTTACTCCAACTTATTACCAAATTTGCCACAGAATAT
TGTAACACTATTGAAGGAACTGCAAAATATATTGAAACTTCGGAGCTATGCGGTGGTGCTAGAATTTGTT
ATATTTTCCATGAGACTTTTGGGCGAACCTTAGAATCTGTTGATCCACTTGGTGGCCTTAACACTATTGA
CATTTTGACTGCCATTAGAAATGCTACTGGTCCTCGTCCTGCTTTATTTGTGCCTGAGGTTTCATTTGAG
TTACTGGTGAAGCGGCAAATCAAACGTCTAGAAGAGCCCAGCCTCCGCTGTGTGGAACTGGTTCATGAGG
AAATGCAAAGGATCATTCAGCACTGTAGCAATTACAGTACACAGGAATTGTTACGATTTCCTAAACTTCA
TGATGCCATAGTTGAAGTGGTGACTTGTCTTCTTCGTAAAAGGTTGCCTGTTACAAATGAAATGGTCCAT
AACTTAGTGGCAATTGAACTGGCTTATATCAACACAAAACATCCAGACTTTGCTGATGCTTGTGGGCTAA
TGAACAATAATATAGAGGAACAAAGGAGAAACAGGCTAGCCAGAGAATTACCTTCAGCTGTATCACGAGA
CAAGGTTGCATCTGGAGGTGGTGGGGTTGGAGATGGTGTTCAAGAACCAACCACAGGCAACTGGAGAGGA
ATGCTGAAAACTTCAAAAGCTGAAGAGTTATTAGCAGAAGAAAAATCAAAACCCATTCCAATTATGCCAG
CCAGTCCACAAAAAGGTCATGCCGTGAACCTGCTAGATGTGCCAGTTCCTGTTGCACGAAAACTATCTGC
TCGGGAACAGCGAGATTGTGAGGTTATTGAACGACTCATTAAATCATATTTTCTCATTGTCAGAAAGAAT
ATTCAAGACAGTGTGCCAAAGGCAGTAATGCATTTTTTGGTTAATCATGTGAAAGACACTCTTCAGAGTG
AGCTAGTAGGCCAGCTGTATAAATCATCCTTATTGGATGATCTTCTGACAGAATCTGAGGACATGGCACA
GCGCAGGAAAGAAGCAGCTGATATGCTAAAGGCATTACAAGGAGCCAGTCAAATTATTGCTGAAATCCGG
GAGACTCATCTTTGGTGAGGATCCACCGGATCTAGATAACTGATCATAATCAGCCATACCACATTTGTAG
AGGTTTTACTTGCTTTAAAAAACCTCCCACACCTCCCCCTGAACCTGAAACATAAAATGAATGCAATTGT
TGTTGTTAACTTGTTTATTGCAGCTTATAATGGTTACAAATAAAGCAATAGCATCACAAATTTCACAAAT
AAAGCATTTTTTTCACTGCATTCTAGTTGTGGTTTGTCCAAACTCATCAATGTATCTTAAGGCGTAAATT
GTAAGCGTTAATATTTTGTTAAAATTCGCGTTAAATTTTTGTTAAATCAGCTCATTTTTTAACCAATAGG
CCGAAATCGGCAAAATCCCTTATAAATCAAAAGAATAGACCGAGATAGGGT
[37 nt withheld, positions 3832-3868]
AAAGAACGTGGACTCCAACGTCAAAGG
[49 nt withheld, positions 3896-3944]
T
[91 nt withheld, positions 3946-4036]
G
[124 nt withheld, positions 4038-4161]
CAGGTGGCACTTTTCGGGGAAATGTGCGCGGAACCCCTATTTGTTTATTTTTCTAAATACATTCAAATAT
GTATCCGCTCATGAGACAATAACCCTGATAAATGCTTCAATAATATTGAAAAAGGAAGAGTCCTGAGGCG
GAAAGAACCAGCTGTGGAATGTGTGTCAGTTAGGGTGTGGAAAGTCCCCAGGCTCCCCAGCAGGCAGAAG
TATGCAAAGCATGCATCTCAATTAGTCAGCAACCAGGTGTGGAAAGTCCCCAGGCTCCCCAGCAGGCAGA
AGTATGCAAAGCATGCATCTCAATTAGTCAGCAACCATAGTCCCGCCCCTAACTCCGCCCATCCCGCCCC
TAACTCCGCCCAGTTCCGCCCATTCTCCGCCCCATGGCTGACTAATTTTTTTTATTTATGCAGAGGCCGA
GGCCGCCTCGGCCTCTGAGCTATTCCAGAAGTAGTGAGGAGGCTTTTTTGGAGGCCTAGGCTTTTGCAAA
GATCGATCAAGAGACAGGATGAGGATCGTTTCGCATGATTGAACAAGATGGATTGCACGCAGGTTCTCCG
GCCGCTTGGGTGGAGAGGCTATTCGGCTATGACTGGGCACAACAGACAATCGGCTGCTCTGATGCCGCCG
TGTTCCGGCTGTCAGCGCAGGGGCGCCCGGTTCTTTTTGTCAAGACCGACCTGTCCGGTGCCCTGAATGA
ACTGCAAGACGAGGCAGCGCGGCTATCGTGGCTGGCCACGACGGGCGTTCCTTGCGCAGCTGTGCTCGAC
GTTGTCACTGAAGCGGGAAGGGACTGGCTGCTATTGGGCGAAGTGCCGGGGCAGGATCTCCTGTCATCTC
ACCTTGCTCCTGCCGAGAAAGTATCCATCATGGCTGATGCAATGCGGCGGCTGCATACGCTTGATCCGGC
TACCTGCCCATTCGACCACCAAGCGAAACATCGCATCGAGCGAGCACGTACTCGGATGGAAGCCGGTCTT
GTCGATCAGGATGATCTGGACGAAGAGCATCAGGGGCTCGCGCCAGCCGAACTGTTCGCCAGGCTCAAGG
CGAGCATGCCCGACGGCGAGGATCTCGTCGTGACCCATGGCGATGCCTGCTTGCCGAATATCATGGTGGA
AAATGGCCGCTTTTCTGGATTCATCGACTGTGGCCGGCTGGGTGTGGCGGACCGCTATCAGGACATAGCG
TTGGCTACCCGTGATATTGCTGAAGAGCTTGGCGGCGAATGGGCTGACCGCTTCCTCGTGCTTTACGGTA
TCGCCGCTCCCGATTCGCAGCGCATCGCCTTCTATCGCCTTCTTGACGAGTTCTTCTGAGCGGGACTCTG
GGGTTCGAAATGACCGACCAAGCGACGCCCAACCTGCCATCACGAGATTTCGATTCCACCGCCGCCTTCT
ATGAAAGGTTGGGCTTCGGAATCGTTTTCCGGGACGCCGGCTGGATGATCCTCCAGCGCGGGGATCTCAT
GCTGGAGTTCTTCGCCCACCCTAGGGGGAGGCTAACTGAAACACGGAAGGAGACAATACCGGAAGGAACC
CGCGCTATGACGGCAATAAAAAGACAGAATAAAACGCACGGTGTTGGGTCGTTTGTTCATAAACGCGGGG
TTCGGTCCCAGGGCTGGCACTCTGTCGATACCCCACCGAGACCCCATTGGGGCCAATACGCCCGCGTTTC
TTCCTTTTCCCCACCCCACCCCCCAAGTTCGGGTGAAGGCCCAGGGCTCGCAGCCAACGTCGGGGCGGCA
GGCCCTGCCATAGCCTCAGGTTACTCATATATACTTTAGATTGATTTAAAACTTCATTTTTAATTTAAAA
GGATCTAGGTGAAGATCCTTTTTGATAATCTCATGACCAAAATCCCTTAACGTGAGTTTTCGTTCCACTG
AGCGTCAGACCCCGTAGAAAAGATCAAAGGATCTTCTTGAGATCCTTTTTTTCTGCGCGTAATCTGCTGC
TTGCAAACAAAAAAACCACCGCTACCAGCGGTGGTTTGTTTGCCGGATCAAGAGCTACCAACTCTTTTTC
CGAAGGTAACTGGCTTCAGCAGAGCGCAGATACCAAATACTGTTCTTCTAGTGTAGCCGTAGTTAGGCCA
CCACTTCAAGAACTCTGTATCACCGCCTACATACCTCGCTCTGCTAATCCTGTTACCAGTGGCTGCTGCC
AGTGGCGATAAGTCGTGTCTTACCGGGTTGGACTCAAGACGATAGTTACCGGATAAGGCGCAGCGGTCGG
GCTGAACGGGGGGTTCGTGCACACAGCCCAGCTTGGAGCGAACGACCTACACCGAACTGAGATACCTACA
GCGTGAGCTATGAGAAAGCGCCACGCTTCCCGAAGGGAGAAAGGCGGACAGGTATCCGGTAAGCGGCAGG
GTCGGAACAGGAGAGCGCACGAGGGAGCTTCCAGGGGGAAACGCCTGGTATCTTTATAGTCCTGTCGGGT
TTCGCCACCTCTGACTTGAGCGTCGATTTTTGTGATGCTCGTCAGGGGGGCGGAGCCTATGGAAAAACGC
CAGCAACGCGGCCTTTTTACGGTTCCTGGCCTTTTGCTGGCCTTTTGCTCACATGTTCTTTCCTGCGTTA
TCCCCTGATTCTGTGGATAACCGTATTACCGC
Features (pLannotate 1.2.2; 15 found; start..end, strand, type, name):
     68..371     +  enhancer       CMV enhancer: human cytomegalovirus immediate early enhancer
    372..575     +  promoter       CMV promoter: human cytomegalovirus (CMV) immediate early promoter
    620..1327    +  CDS            mCherry: mCherry is a basic (constitutively fluorescent) red fluorescent protein published in 2004, derived from Discosoma sp.. It is reported to be a very rapidly-maturing monomer with low acid sensitivity.
   1328..1346    +  misc_feature   MCS (fragment): multiple cloning site
   1349..3445    +  CDS            DNM1L (fragment): DNM1L_HUMAN - Also known as DLP1, DRP1. Experimental evidence at protein level: Swiss-Prot protein existence level 1. [Isoform 4]: Inhibits peroxisomal division when overexpressed. From Homo sapiens (Human).
   3471..3555    +  CDS            large T antigen (fragment): large T antigen from SV40 (simian virus 40)
   3578..3699    +  polyA_signal   SV40 poly(A) signal: SV40 polyadenylation signal
   3733..4161    -  rep_origin     f1 ori (sequence partly withheld): f1 bacteriophage origin of replication; arrow indicates direction of (+) strand synthesis
   4188..4292    +  promoter       AmpR promoter: bla
   4294..4651    +  promoter       SV40 promoter: SV40 enhancer and early promoter
   4686..5480    +  CDS            NeoR/KanR: aminoglycoside phosphotransferase from Tn5; aph(3')-II (or nptII); confers resistance to neomycin, kanamycin, and G418 (Geneticin®)
   5501..5653    +  CDS            ble (fragment): BLE_KLEPN - Experimental evidence at protein level: Swiss-Prot protein existence level 1. Binding protein with a strong affinity to the bleomycin family of antibiotics. Binds to CL990; an antimitotic-antibiotic compound. From Klebsiella pneumoniae.
   5712..5759    +  polyA_signal   HSV TK poly(A) signal: herpes simplex virus thymidine kinase polyadenylation signal (Cole and Stacy, 1985)
   5850..5866    -  polyA_signal   bGH poly(A) signal (fragment): bovine growth hormone polyadenylation signal
   6088..6676    +  rep_origin     ori: high-copy-number ColE1/pMB1/pBR322/pUC origin of replication
