[The description below was written by a language model from this plasmid's Addgene catalogue record and pLannotate feature annotations shown in this document.]
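Description:
mCh-Drp1 is a mammalian expression plasmid of about 6.8 kb that produces human Drp1 (DNM1L, dynamin 1-like; recorded as isoform 3) fused at its N terminus to the red fluorescent protein mCherry. It was built on an existing mCherry-alpha-tubulin vector from the depositing laboratory, with the Drp1 coding sequence cloned between XhoI and BamHI sites, both of which remain intact. The feature layout resembles a C1-type fluorescent protein fusion vector. The human cytomegalovirus immediate early enhancer and promoter drive the mCherry open reading frame. A short remnant of the multiple cloning site serves as a linker to the Drp1 coding region, and an SV40 polyadenylation signal terminates the transcript.

Propagation in bacteria relies on a high-copy ColE1/pUC-type origin, and an f1 origin is also present for single-stranded DNA production. A single Tn5 aminoglycoside phosphotransferase (NeoR/KanR) cassette provides selection in both hosts. A bacterial bla-type promoter gives kanamycin resistance in E. coli, while the adjacent SV40 enhancer/early promoter and an HSV TK polyadenylation signal allow G418 selection of transfected mammalian cells. The short hits annotated as large T antigen, ble and bGH poly(A) are fragments, most likely residual backbone sequence rather than functional elements.

The construct is intended for live-cell or fixed-cell fluorescence imaging of Drp1, the dynamin-related GTPase that assembles on mitochondria to drive their division. The associated publication title indicates it was used to study the relationship between endoplasmic reticulum tubules and sites of mitochondrial division.
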