Addgene plasmid #49152: mCh-Drp1
Purpose: mammalian expression of Drp1 fused to mCherry
Depositing lab: Gia Voeltz. Depositing organization: University of Colorado, Boulder. Publication: ER tubules mark sites of mitochondrial division. Friedman JR, Lackner LL, West M, DiBenedetto JR, Nunnari J, Voeltz GK. Science. 2011 Oct 21;334(6054):358-62. doi: 10.1126/science.1207385. Epub 2011 Sep 1. PubMed 21885730.
Backbone
  Vector backbone: mCh-alpha tubulin (Addgene plasmid )
  Backbone manufacturer: Voeltz lab
  Vector type: Mammalian Expression
  Selectable markers: Neomycin (select with G418)
Growth in bacteria
  Bacterial resistance: Kanamycin, 50 μg/mL
  Growth temperature: 37°C
  Growth strain: DH5alpha
  Copy number: Unknown
Gene/Insert
  Gene/Insert name: Drp1 (alt names: DNM1L; dynamin 1-like; Drp1, isoform 3)
  Species: H. sapiens (human)
  GenBank ID: NM_005690
  Entrez Gene: DNM1L (a.k.a. DLP1, DRP1, DVLP, DYMPLE, EMPF, EMPF1, HDYNIV, OPA5)
  Promoter: CMV
  Tag / fusion protein: mCherry (N terminal on backbone)
  Cloning method: Restriction Enzyme; 5′ cloning site XhoI (not destroyed); 3′ cloning site BamHI (not destroyed)
  Sequencing primers: 5′ mCherry-F (ccccgtaatgcagaagaaga)
Terms and licenses: Academic/Nonprofit Terms; Industry Terms: Not Available to Industry
How to cite: mCh-Drp1 was a gift from Gia Voeltz (Addgene plasmid # 49152 ; http://n2t.net/addgene:49152 ; RRID:Addgene_49152)
