>Addgene plasmid #49152 | mCh-Drp1 | addgene partial sequence | sequence record 73617 | mCherry-F 5'-ccccgtaatgcagaagaaga-3'
CTCCTCCGAGCGGATGTACCCCGAGGACGGCGCCCTGAAGGGCGAGATCAAGCAGAGGCTGAAGCTGAAG
GACGGCGGCCACTACGACGCTGAGGTCAAGACCACCTACAAGGCCAAGAAGCCCGTGCAGCTGCCCGGCG
CCTACAACGTCAACATCAAGTTGGACATCACCTCCCACAACGAGGACTACACCATCGTGGAACAGTACGA
ACGCGCCGAGGGCCGCCACTCCACCGGCGGCATGGACGAGCTGTACAAGTCCGGACTCAGATCTCGAGTG
ATGGAGGCGCTAATTCCTGTCATAAACAAGCTCCAGGACGTCTTCAACACGGTGGGCGCCGACATCATCC
AGCTGCCTCAAATCGTCGTAGTGGGAACGCAGAGCAGCGGAAAGAGCTCCGTGCTAGAAAGCCTGGTGGG
GAGGGACCTGCTTCCCAGAGGTACTGGAATTGTCACCCGGAGACCTCTCATTCTGCAACTGGTCCATGTT
TCACAAGAAGATAAACGGAAAACAACAGGAGAAGAAAATGGAGTGGAAGCAGAAGAATGGGGTAAATTTC
TTCACACCAAAAATAAGCTTTACACGGATTTTGATGAAATTCGACAAGAAATTGAAAATGAAACAGAAAG
AATTTCAGGAAATAATAAGGGAGTAAGCCCTGAACCAATTCATCTTAAGATTTTTTCACCCAACGTTGTC
AATTTGACACTTGTGGATTTGCCAGGAATGACCAAGGTGCCTGTAGGTGATCAACCTAAGGATATTGAGC
TTCAAATCAGAGAGCTCATTCTTCGGTTCATCAGTAATCCTAATTCCATTATCCTCGCTGTCACTGCTGC
TAATACAGATATGGCAACATCAGAGGCACTTAAAATTTCAAGAGAGGTAGATCCAGATGGTCGCAGAACC
CTAGCTGTAATCACTAAACTTGATCTCATGGATGCGGGTACTGATGCCATGGATGTATTGATGGGAAGGG
TTATTCCAGTCAAACTTGGAATAATTGGAGTAGTTAAC
