>Addgene plasmid #49152 | mCh-Drp1 | addgene partial sequence | sequence record 74622 | CMV-F 5'-CGCAAATGGGCGGTAGGCGTG-3'
CTATATAAGCAGAGCTGGTTTAGTGAACCGTCAGATCCGCTAGCGCTACCGGTCGCCACCATGGTGAGCA
AGGGCGAGGAGGATAACATGGCCATCATCAAGGAGTTCATGCGCTTCAAGGTGCACATGGAGGGCTCCGT
GAACGGCCACGAGTTCGAGATCGAGGGCGAGGGCGAGGGCCGCCCCTACGAGGGCACCCAGACCGCCAAG
CTGAAGGTGACCAAGGGTGGCCCCCTGCCCTTCGCCTGGGACATCCTGTCCCCTCAGTTCATGTACGGCT
CCAAGGCCTACGTGAAGCACCCCGCCGACATCCCCGACTACTTGAAGCTGTCCTTCCCCGAGGGCTTCAA
GTGGGAGCGCGTGATGAACTTCGAGGACGGCGGCGTGGTGACCGTGACCCAGGACTCCTCCCTGCAGGAC
GGCGAGTTCATCTACAAGGTGAAGCTGCGCGGCACCAACTTCCCCTCCGACGGCCCCGTAATGCAGAAGA
AGACCATGGGCTGGGAGGCCTCCTCCGAGCGGATGTACCCCGAGGACGGCGCCCTGAAGGGCGAGATCAA
GCAGAGGCTGAAGCTGAAGGACGGCGGCCACTACGACGCTGAGGTCAAGACCACCTACAAGGCCAAGAAG
CCCGTGCAGCTGCCCGGCGCCTACAACGTCAACATCAAGTTGGACATCACCTCCCACAACGAGGACTACA
CCATCGTGGAACAGTACGAACGCGCCGAGGGCCGCCACTCCACCGGCGGCATGGACGAGCTGTACAAGTC
CGGACTCAGATCTCGAGTGATGGAGGCGCTAATTCCTGTCATAAACAAGCTCCAGGACGTCTTCAACACG
GTGGGCGCCGACATCATCCAGCTGCCTCAAATCGTCGTAGTGGGAACGCAGAGCAGCGGAAAGAGCTCCG
TGCTAGAAAGCCTGGTGGGGAGGGACCTGCTTCCCAGAGGTACTGGAATTGTCACCCGGAGACCTCTCAT
TCTGCAACTGGTCCATG
