>Addgene plasmid #49152 | mCh-Drp1 | addgene partial sequence | sequence record 74626 | SV40pA-R 5'-GAAATTTGTGATGCTATTGC-3'
AGCTGCATAAACAAGTTAACAACAACAATTGCATTCATTTTATGTTTCAGGTTCAGGGGGAGGTGTGGGA
GGTTTTTTAAAGCAAGTAAAACCTCTACAAATGTGGTATGGCTGATTATGATCAGTTATCTAGATCCGGT
GGATCCTCACCAAAGATGAGTCTCCCGGATTTCAGCAATAATTTGACTGGCTCCTTGTAATGCCTTTAGC
ATATCAGCTGCTTCTTTCCTGCGCTGTGCCATGTCCTCAGATTCTGTCAGAAGATCATCCAATAAGGATG
ATTTATACAGCTGGCCTACTAGCTCACTCTGAAGAGTGTCTTTCACATGATTAACCAAAAAATGCATTAC
TGCCTTTGGCACACTGTCTTGAATATTCTTTCTGACAATGAGAAAATATGATTTAATGAGTCGTTCAATA
ACCTCACAATCTCGCTGTTCCCGAGCAGATAGTTTTCGTGCAACAGGAACTGGCACATCTAGCAGGTTCA
CGGCATGACCTTTTTGTGGACTGGCTGGCATAATTGGAATGGGTTTTGATTTTTCTTCTGCTAATAACTC
TTCAGCTTTTGAAGTTTTCAGCATTCCTCTCCAGTTGCCTGTGGTTGGTTCTTGAACACCATCTCCAACC
CCACCACCTCCAGATGCAACCTTGTCTCGTGATACAGCTGAAGGTAATTCTCTGGCTAGCCTGTTTCTCC
TTTGTTCCTCTATATTATTGTTCATTAGCCCACAAGCATCAGCAAAGTCTGGATGTTTTGTGTTGATATA
AGCCAGTTCAATTGCCACTAAGTTATGGACCATTTCATTTGTAACAGGCAACCTTTTACGAAGAAGACAA
GTCACCACTTCAACTATGGCATCATGAAGTTTAGGAAATCGTAACAATTCCTGTGTACTGTAATTGCTAC
AGTGCTGAATGATCCTTTGCATTTCCTCATGAACCAGTTCCACACAGCGGAGGCTGGGCTCTTCTAGACG
TTT
